Addgene plasmid #226498: POC1551
Purpose: (Empty Backbone) pMOBK360_StandVKL: Standard Vector (Kanamycin R) to be methylated by the M.Osp807II BsaI-associated switch methylase. Used for the assembly using the methylation protection
Depositing lab: Christopher A. O'Callaghan. Depositing organization: University of Oxford. Publication: UniClo: scarless hierarchical DNA assembly without sequence constraint. Flores-Fernandez CN, Lin D, Robins K, O'Callaghan CA. Nucleic Acids Res. 2025 Jun 20;53(12):gkaf548. doi: 10.1093/nar/gkaf548. PubMed 40548934.
Backbone
  Vector backbone: pMXBK
  Backbone manufacturer: Self-made
  Backbone size (bp): 8029
  Vector type: Synthetic Biology
Growth in bacteria
  Bacterial resistance: Kanamycin, 50 μg/mL
  Growth temperature: 37°C
  Growth strain: DH5alpha
  Copy number: High Copy
Gene/Insert
  Cloning method: Gene Synthesis
Terms and licenses: Academic/Nonprofit Terms; Industry Terms: Not Available to Industry
Depositor comments: The DH10B strain should be used for expression of this plasmid.
How to cite: POC1551 was a gift from Christopher A. O'Callaghan (Addgene plasmid # 226498 ; http://n2t.net/addgene:226498 ; RRID:Addgene_226498)
