[The description below was written by a language model from this plasmid's Addgene catalogue record and pLannotate feature annotations shown in this document.]
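Description:
POC1551 (pMOBK360_StandVKL) is an empty-backbone synthetic biology vector built on the self-made pMXBK backbone, 8,029 bp in total and produced by gene synthesis. It serves as a kanamycin-resistant "standard vector" in the UniClo scheme for scarless hierarchical DNA assembly. According to the record, it is intended to be methylated by M.Osp807II, a switch methylase associated with BsaI, so that methylation protection can be exploited during assembly. In general terms, such methylation blocks cleavage at selected Type IIS recognition sites, although the feature table does not annotate the BsaI sites or the methylase target sequences, and no methylase gene is annotated on the plasmid.

The annotated features show two replication systems. One is a high-copy ColE1/pUC-type origin, consistent with the catalogue's high-copy designation. The other is a complete F-plasmid maintenance module: ori2 (oriS), the repE initiator, the incC incompatibility region, and the sopA/sopB/sopC partitioning system. This is the arrangement found in BAC-type vectors, which supports stable inheritance of large inserts. Fragments of resD and yuaZ flank this F-derived region, and a partial pBR322 bom sequence is also present. Selection is by a KanR aminoglycoside phosphotransferase gene driven by the AmpR (bla) promoter.

The cloning region is a pUC-style lac cassette containing a lacI remnant, CAP binding site, lac promoter and operator, a pUC18/19 multiple cloning site and a lacZα fragment. This layout would typically allow blue/white screening for insert replacement, though the record does not state that use. The catalogue lists DH5alpha as the growth strain, while the depositor comments recommend DH10B for use of the plasmid.
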