Features (pLannotate 1.2.2; 18 found; start..end, strand, type, name):
    237..825     +  rep_origin     ori: high-copy-number ColE1/pMB1/pBR322/pUC origin of replication
   1008..1100    +  CDS            lacI (fragment): lac repressor; lacI; The lac repressor binds to the lac operator to inhibit transcription in E. coli. This inhibition can be relieved by adding lactose or isopropyl-β-D-thiogalactopyranoside (IPTG).
   1113..1134    +  protein_bind   CAP binding site: CAP binding activates transcription in the presence of cAMP. E. coli catabolite activator protein
   1149..1179    +  promoter       lac promoter: promoter for the E. coli lac operon
   1187..1203    +  protein_bind   lac operator: The lac repressor binds to the lac operator to inhibit transcription in E. coli. This inhibition can be relieved by adding lactose or isopropyl-β-D-thiogalactopyranoside (IPTG). lac repressor encoded by lacI
   1240..1296    -  misc_feature   MCS: pUC18/19 multiple cloning site
   1293..1450    +  CDS            lacZα (fragment): LacZα fragment of β-galactosidase; lacZ fragment
   1456..1555    -  misc_feature   bom (fragment): basis of mobility region from pBR322
   1722..1826    +  promoter       AmpR promoter: bla
   1827..2621    +  CDS            KanR: aminoglycoside phosphotransferase; aphA-3; confers resistance to kanamycin
   2625..2969    +  CDS            resD (fragment): REDF_ECOLI - Also known as D. Protein inferred from homology: Swiss-Prot protein existence level 3. Acts as a repressor of transcription and as a site-specific resolvase that cleaves at the RfsF site. From Escherichia coli (strain K12).
   3436..3655    +  rep_origin     ori2: secondary origin of replication for the bacterial F plasmid; also known as oriS
   3746..4498    +  CDS            repE: REPE1_ECOLI - Also known as E, rep. Experimental evidence at protein level: Swiss-Prot protein existence level 1. Replication initiator in the monomeric form, and autogenous repressor in the dimeric form. From Escherichia coli (strain K12).
   4504..4754    +  misc_feature   incC: incC; incompatibility region of the bacterial F plasmid
   5080..6255    +  CDS            sopA: partitioning protein for the bacterial F plasmid; sopA
   6255..7223    +  CDS            sopB: SOPB_ECOLI - Also known as B. Experimental evidence at protein level: Swiss-Prot protein existence level 1. Control of plasmid partitioning; required to recognize the cis-acting. Binds specifically with the DNA segment containing the sopC region. SopB is trans-acting. From Escherichia coli (strain K12).
   7299..7772    +  misc_feature   sopC: sopC; centromere-like partitioning region of the bacterial F plasmid
   7872..1       +  CDS            yuaZ (fragment) (across the origin): YUAZ_ECO57 - Protein predicted: Swiss-Prot protein existence level 4. From Escherichia coli O157:H7.
>Addgene plasmid #226498 | POC1551 | addgene full sequence | sequence record 465765 | Addgene NGS Result
CACTCTGTGGTGCAGTACCTCTCACGACTTGGTCTCACTCCTGAGACCGGCCTAGCAGGTGTGAGTTTGT
CAGACCAAGTTTACTCATATATACTTTAGATTGATTTAAAACTTCATTTTTAATTTAAAAGGATCTAGGT
GAAGATCCTTTTTGATAATCTCATGACCAAAATCCCTTAACGTGAGTTTTCGTTCCACTGAGCGTCAGAC
CCCGTAGAAAAGATCAAAGGATCTTCTTGAGATCCTTTTTTTCTGCGCGTAATCTGCTGCTTGCAAACAA
AAAAACCACCGCTACCAGCGGTGGTTTGTTTGCCGGATCAAGAGCTACCAACTCTTTTTCCGAAGGTAAC
TGGCTTCAGCAGAGCGCAGATACCAAATACTGTCCTTCTAGTGTAGCCGTAGTTAGGCCACCACTTCAAG
AACTCTGTAGCACCGCCTACATACCTCGCTCTGCTAATCCTGTTACCAGTGGCTGCTGCCAGTGGCGATA
AGTCGTGTCTTACCGGGTTGGACTCAAGACGATAGTTACCGGATAAGGCGCAGCGGTCGGGCTGAACGGG
GGGTTCGTGCACACAGCCCAGCTTGGAGCGAACGACCTACACCGAACTGAGATACCTACAGCGTGAGCTA
TGAGAAAGCGCCACGCTTCCCGAAGGGAGAAAGGCGGACAGGTATCCGGTAAGCGGCAGGGTCGGAACAG
GAGAGCGCACGAGGGAGCTTCCAGGGGGAAACGCCTGGTATCTTTATAGTCCTGTCGGGTTTCGCCACCT
CTGACTTGAGCGTCGATTTTTGTGATGCTCGTCAGGGGGGCGGAGCCTATGGAAAAACGCCAGCAACGCG
GCCTTTTTACGGTTCCTGGCCTTTTGCTGGCCTTTTGCTCACATGTTCTTTCCTGCGTTATCCCCTGATT
CTGTGGATAACCGTATTACCGCCTTTGAGTGAGCTGATACCGCTCGCCGCAGCCGAACGACCGAGCGCAG
CGAGTCAGTGAGCGAGGAAGCGGATGAGCGCCCAATACGCAAACCGCCTCTCCCCGCGCGTTGGCCGATT
CATTAATGCAGCTGGCACGACAGGTTTCCCGACTGGAAAGCGGGCAGTGAGCGCAACGCAATTAATGTGA
GTTAGCTCACTCATTAGGCACCCCAGGCTTTACACTTTATGCTTCCGGCTCGTATGTTGTGTGGAATTGT
GAGCGGATAACAATTTCACACAGGAAACAGCTATGACCATGATTACGCCAAGCTTGCATGCCTGCAGGTC
GACTCTAGAGGATCCCCGGGTACCGAGCTCGAATTCACTGGCCGTCGTTTTACAACGTCGTGACTGGGAA
AACCCTGGCGTTACCCAACTTAATCGCCTTGCAGCACATCCCCCTTTCGCCAGCTGGCGTAATAGCGAAG
AGGCCCGCACCGATCGCCCTTCCCAACAGTTGCGCAGCCTGAATGGCGAATGGCGCCTGATGCGGTATTT
TCTCCTTACGCATCTGTGCGGTATTTCACACCGCATATGGTGCACTCTCAGTACAATCTGCTCTGATGCC
GCATAGTTAAGCCAGCCCCGACACCCGCCAACACCCGCTGACGCGCCCTGACGGGCTTGTCTGCTCCCGG
CATCCGCTTACAGACAAGCTGTGACAAGTACCACCTGGAACGCCAAAGGTCTCAAGACTGAGACCAAGTC
GTGAGAGGTACTGCACCACGAAGTGTGCGGCCGCCTTCGTGCGCGGAACCCCTATTTGTTTATTTTTCTA
AATACATTCAAATATGTATCCGCTCATGAGACAATAACCCTGATAAATGCTTCAATAATATTGAAAAAGG
AAGAGTATGGCTAAAATGAGAATATCACCGGAATTGAAAAAACTGATCGAAAAATACCGCTGCGTAAAAG
ATACGGAAGGAATGTCTCCTGCTAAGGTATATAAGCTGGTGGGAGAAAATGAAAACCTATATTTAAAAAT
GACGGACAGCCGGTATAAAGGGACCACCTATGATGTGGAACGGGAAAAGGACATGATGCTATGGCTGGAA
GGAAAGCTGCCTGTTCCAAAGGTCCTGCACTTTGAACGGCATGATGGCTGGAGCAATCTGCTCATGAGTG
AGGCCGATGGCGTCCTTTGCTCGGAAGAGTATGAAGATGAACAAAGCCCTGAAAAGATTATCGAGCTGTA
TGCGGAGTGCATCAGGCTCTTTCACTCCATCGACATATCGGATTGTCCCTATACGAATAGCTTAGACAGC
CGCTTAGCCGAATTGGATTACTTACTGAATAACGATCTGGCCGATGTGGATTGCGAAAACTGGGAAGAGG
ACACTCCATTTAAAGATCCGCGCGAGCTGTATGATTTTTTAAAGACGGAAAAGCCCGAAGAGGAACTTGT
CTTTTCCCACGGCGACCTGGGAGACAGCAACATCTTTGTGAAAGATGGCAAAGTAAGTGGCTTTATTGAT
CTTGGGAGAAGCGGCAGGGCGGACAAGTGGTATGACATTGCCTTCTGCGTCCGGTCGCTCAGGGAGGATA
TCGGGGAAGAACAGTATGTCGAGCTATTTTTTGACTTACTGGGGATCAAGCCTGATTGGGAGAAAATAAA
ATATTATATTTTACTGGATGAATTGTTTTAGGAGCTGGAGCGGCGTAACCGTCGCACAGGAAGGACAGAG
AAAGCGCGGATCTGGGAAGTGACGGACAGAACGGTCAGGACCTGGATTGGGGAGGCGGTTGCCGCCGCTG
CTGCTGACGGTGTGACGTTCTCTGTTCCGGTCACACCACATACGTTCCGCCATTCCTATGCGATGCACAT
GCTGTATGCCGGTATACCGCTGAAAGTTCTGCAAAGCCTGATGGGACATAAGTCCATCAGTTCAACGGAA
GTCTACACGAAGGTTTTTGCGCTGGATGTGGCTGCCCGGCTCCGGGTGCAGTTTGCGATGCCGGAGTCTG
ATGCGGTTGCGATGCTGAAACAATTATCCTGAGAATAAATGCCTTGGCCTTTATATGGAAATGTGGAACT
GAGTGGATATGCTGTTTTTGTCTGTTAAACAGAGAAGCTGGCTGTTATCCACTGAGAAGCGAACGAAACA
GTCGGGAAAATCTCCCATTATCGTAGAGATCCGCATTATTAATCTCAGGAGCCTGTGTAGCGTTTATAGG
AAGTAGTGTTCTGTCATGATGCCTGCAAGCGGTAACGAAAACGATTTGAATATGCCTTCAGGAACAATAG
AAATCTTCGTGCGGTGTTACGTTGAAGTGGAGCGGATTATGTCAGCAATGGACAGAACAACCTAATGAAC
ACAGAACCATGATGTGGTCTGTCCTTTTACAGCCAGTAGTGCTCGCCGCAGTCGAGCGACAGGGCGAAGC
CCTCGAGTGAGCGAGGAAGCACCAGGGAACAGCACTTATATATTCTGCTTACACACGATGCCTGAAAAAA
CTTCCCTTGGGGTTATCCACTTATCCACGGGGATATTTTTATAATTATTTTTTTTATAGTTTTTAGATCT
TCTTTTTTAGAGCGCCTTGTAGGCCTTTATCCATGCTGGTTCTAGAGAAGGTGTTGTGACAAATTGCCCT
TTCAGTGTGACAAATCACCCTCAAATGACAGTCCTGTCTGTGACAAATTGCCCTTAACCCTGTGACAAAT
TGCCCTCAGAAGAAGCTGTTTTTTCACAAAGTTATCCCTGCTTATTGACTCTTTTTTATTTAGTGTGACA
ATCTAAAAACTTGTCACACTTCACATGGATCTGTCATGGCGGAAACAGCGGTTATCAATCACAAGAAACG
TAAAAATAGCCCGCGAATCGTCCAGTCAAACGACCTCACTGAGGCGGCATATAGTCTCTCCCGGGATCAA
AAACGTATGCTGTATCTGTTCGTTGACCAGATCAGAAAATCTGATGGCACCCTACAGGAACATGACGGTA
TCTGCGAGATCCATGTTGCTAAATATGCTGAAATATTCGGATTGACCTCTGCGGAAGCCAGTAAGGATAT
ACGGCAGGCATTGAAGAGTTTCGCGGGGAAGGAAGTGGTTTTTTATCGCCCTGAAGAGGATGCCGGCGAT
GAAAAAGGCTATGAATCTTTTCCTTGGTTTATCAAACGTGCGCACAGTCCATCCAGAGGGCTTTACAGTG
TACATATCAACCCATATCTCATTCCCTTCTTTATCGGGTTACAGAACCGGTTTACGCAGTTTCGGCTTAG
TGAAACAAAAGAAATCACCAATCCGTATGCCATGCGTTTATACGAATCCCTGTGTCAGTATCGTAAGCCG
GATGGCTCAGGCATCGTGTCTCTGAAAATCGACTGGATCATAGAGCGTTACCAGCTGCCTCAAAGTTACC
AGCGTATGCCTGACTTCCGCCGCCGCTTCCTGCAGGTCTGTGTTAATGAGATCAACAGCAGAACTCCAAT
GCGCCTCTCATACATTGAGAAAAAGAAAGGCCGCCAGACGACTCATATCGTATTTTCCTTCCGCGATATC
ACTTCCATGACGACAGGATAGTCTGAGGGTTATCTGTCACAGATTTGAGGGTGGTTCGTCACATTTGTTC
TGACCTACTGAGGGTAATTTGTCACAGTTTTGCTGTTTCCTTCAGCCTGCATGGATTTTCTCATACTTTT
TGAACTGTAATTTTTAAGGAAGCCAAATTTGAGGGCAGTTTGTCACAGTTGATTTCCTTCTCTTTCCCTT
CGTCATGTGACCTGATATCGGGGGTTAGTTCGTCATCATTGATGAGGGTTGATTATCACAGTTTATTACT
CTGAATTGGCTATCCGCGTGTGTACCTCTACCTGGAGTTTTTCCCACGGTGGATATTTCTTCTTGCGCTG
AGCGTAAGAGCTATCTGACAGAACAGTTCTTCTTTGCTTCCTCGCCAGTTCGCTCGCTATGCTCGGTTAC
ACGGCTGCGGCGAGCGCTAGTGATAATAAGTGACTGAGGTATGTGGTGTTCTTATCTCCTTTTGTAGTGT
TGCTCTTATTTTAAACAACTTTGCGGTTTTTTGATGACTTTGCGATTTTGTTGTTGCTTTGCAGTAAATT
GCAAGATTTAATAAAAAAACGCAAAGCAATGATTAAAGGATGTTCAGAATGAAACTCATGGAAACACTTA
ACCAGTGCATAAACGCTGGTCATGAAATGACGAAGGCTATCGCCATTGCACAGTTTAATGATGACAGCCC
GGAAGCGAGGAAAATAACCCGGCGCTGGAGAATAGGTGAAGCAGCGGATTTAGTTGGGGTTTCTTCTCAG
GCTATCAGAGATGCCGAGAAAGCAGGGCGACTACCGCACCCGGATATGGAAATTCGAGGACGGGTTGAGC
AACGTGTTGGTTATACAATTGAACAAATTAATCATATGCGTGATGTGTTTGGTACGCGATTGCGACGTGC
TGAGGACGTATTTCCACCGGTGATCGGGGTTGCTGCCCATAAAGGTGGCGTTTACAAAACCTCAGTTTCT
GTTCATCTTGCTCAGGATCTGGCTCTGAAGGGGCTACGTGTTTTGCTCGTGGAAGGTAACGACCCCCAGG
GAACAGCCTCAATGTATCACGGATGGGTACCAGATCTTCATATTCATGCAGAAGATACTCTCCTGCCTTT
CTATCTTGGGGAAAAGGACGATGTCACTTATGCAATAAAGCCCACTTGCTGGCCGGGGCTTGACATTATT
CCTTCCTGTCTGGCTCTGCACCGTATTGAAACTGAGTTAATGGGCAAATTTGATGAAGGTAAACTGCCCA
CCGATCCACACCTGATGCTCCGACTGGCCATTGAAACTGTTGCTCATGACTATGATGTCATAGTTATTGA
CAGCGCGCCTAACCTGGGTATCGGCACGATTAATGTCGTATGTGCTGCTGATGTGCTGATTGTTCCCACG
CCTGCTGAGTTGTTTGACTACACCTCCGCACTGCAGTTTTTCGATATGCTTCGTGATCTGCTCAAGAACG
TTGATCTTAAAGGGTTCGAGCCTGATGTACGTATTTTGCTTACCAAATACAGCAATAGTAATGGCTCTCA
GTCCCCGTGGATGGAGGAGCAAATTCGGGATGCCTGGGGAAGCATGGTTCTAAAAAATGTTGTACGTGAA
ACGGATGAAGTTGGTAAAGGTCAGATCCGGATGAGAACTGTTTTTGAACAGGCCATTGATCAACGCAGTT
CAACTGGTGCCTGGAGAAATGCTCTTTCTATTTGGGAACCTGTCTGCAATGAAATTTTCGATCGTCTGAT
TAAACCACGCTGGGAGATTAGATAATGAAGCGTGCGCCTGTTATTCCAAAACATACGCTCAATACTCAAC
CGGTTGAAGATACTTCGTTATCGACACCAGCTGCCCCGATGGTGGATTCGTTAATTGCGCGCGTAGGAGT
AATGGCTCGCGGTAATGCCATTACTTTGCCTGTATGTGGTCGGGATGTGAAGTTTACTCTTGAAGTGCTC
CGGGGTGATAGTGTTGAGAAAACCTCTCGGGTATGGTCAGGTAATGAACGTGACCAGGAGCTGCTTACTG
AGGACGCACTGGATGATCTCATCCCTTCTTTTCTACTGACTGGTCAACAGACACCGGCGTTCGGTCGAAG
AGTATCTGGTGTCATAGAAATTGCCGATGGGAGTCGCCGTCGTAAAGCTGCTGCACTTACCGAAAGTGAT
TATCGTGTTCTGGTTGGCGAGCTGGATGATGAGCAGATGGCTGCATTATCCAGATTGGGTAACGATTATC
GCCCAACAAGTGCTTATGAACGTGGTCAGCGTTATGCAAGCCGATTGCAGAATGAATTTGCTGGAAATAT
TTCTGCGCTGGCTGATGCGGAAAATATTTCACGTAAGATTATTACCCGCTGTATCAACACCGCCAAATTG
CCTAAATCAGTTGTTGCTCTTTTTTCTCACCCCGGTGAACTATCTGCCCGGTCAGGTGATGCACTTCAAA
AAGCCTTTACAGATAAAGAGGAATTACTTAAGCAGCAGGCATCTAACCTTCATGAGCAGAAAAAAGCTGG
GGTGATATTTGAAGCTGAAGAAGTTATCACTCTTTTAACTTCTGTGCTTAAAACGTCATCTGCATCAAGA
ACTAGTTTAAGCTCACGACATCAGTTTGCTCCTGGAGCGACAGTATTGTATAAGGGCGATAAAATGGTGC
TTAACCTGGACAGGTCACGTGTTCCAACTGAGTGTATAGAGAAAATTGAGGCCATTCTTAAGGAACTTGA
AAAGCCAGCACCCTGATGCGACCACGTTTTAGTCTACGTTTATCTGTCTTTACTTAATGTCCTTTGTTAC
AGGCCAGAAAGCATAACTGGCCTGAATATTCTCTCTGGGCCCACTGTTCCACTTGTATCGTCGGTCTGAT
AATCAGACTGGGACCACGGTCCCACTCGTATCGTCGGTCTGATTATTAGTCTGGGACCACGGTCCCACTC
GTATCGTCGGTCTGATTATTAGTCTGGGACCACGGTCCCACTCGTATCGTCGGTCTGATAATCAGACTGG
GACCACGGTCCCACTCGTATCGTCGGTCTGATTATTAGTCTGGGACCATGGTCCCACTCGTATCGTCGGT
CTGATTATTAGTCTGGGACCACGGTCCCACTCGTATCGTCGGTCTGATTATTAGTCTGGAACCACGGTCC
CACTCGTATCGTCGGTCTGATTATTAGTCTGGGACCACGGTCCCACTCGTATCGTCGGTCTGATTATTAG
TCTGGGACCACGATCCCACTCGTGTTGTCGGTCTGATTATCGGTCTGGGACCACGGTCCCACTTGTATTG
TCGATCAGACTATCAGCGTGAGACTACGATTCCATCAATGCCTGTCAAGGGCAAGTATTGACATGTCGTC
GTAACCTGTAGAACGGAGTAACCTCGGTGTGCGGTTGTATGCCTGCTGTGGATTGCTGCTGTGTCCTGCT
TATCCACAACATTTTGCGCACGGTTATGTGGACAAAATACCTGGTTACCCAGGCCGTGCCGGCACGTTAA
CCGGGCTGCATCCGATGCAAGTGTGTCGCTGTCGACGCAAGCGGCCGCA
